>Addgene plasmid #59951 | pTHSSd_11 | depositor full sequence | sequence record 95187 | Full Sequence
TAATACCGGTCACTATAGGGAGAGGATCCTGTCAATTTCCGCGATAGAGGAGGTAAAGATGAGCAAAGGA
GAAGAACTTTTCACTGGAGTTGTCCCAATTCTTGTTGAATTAGATGGTGATGTTAATGGGCACAAATTTT
CTGTCCGTGGAGAGGGTGAAGGTGATGCTACAAACGGAAAACTCACCCTTAAATTTATTTGCACTACTGG
AAAACTACCTGTTCCGTGGCCAACACTTGTCACTACTCTGACCTATGGTGTTCAATGCTTTTCCCGTTAT
CCGGATCACATGAAACGGCATGACTTTTTCAAGAGTGCCATGCCCGAAGGTTATGTACAGGAACGCACTA
TATCTTTCAAAGATGACGGGACCTACAAGACGCGTGCTGAAGTCAAGTTTGAAGGTGATACCCTTGTTAA
TCGTATCGAGTTAAAGGGTATTGATTTTAAAGAAGATGGAAACATTCTTGGACACAAACTCGAGTACAAC
TTTAACTCACACAATGTATACATCACGGCAGACAAACAAAAGAATGGAATCAAAGCTAACTTCAAAATTC
GCCACAACGTTGAAGATGGTTCCGTTCAACTAGCAGACCATTATCAACAAAATACTCCAATTGGCGATGG
CCCTGTCCTTTTACCAGACAACCATTACCTGTCGACACAATCTGTCCTTTCGAAAGATCCCAACGAAAAG
CGTGACCACATGGTCCTTCTTGAGTTTGTAACTGCTGCTGGGATTACACATGGCATGGATGAGCTCTACA
AATAATAAGGTGCTTAATAAGGATCCTAGCATAACCCCTTGGGGCCTCTAAACGGGTCTTGAGGGGTTTT
TTGCTGTTGTTTGTCGGTGAACGCTCTCCTGAGTAGGACAAATCCGCCGCCCTAGACCTAGGGTACGGGT
TTTGCTGCCCGCAAACGGGCTGTTCTGGTGTTGCTAGTTTGTTATCAGAATCGCAGATCCGGCTTCAGGT
TTGCCGGCTGAAAGCGCTATTTCTTCCAGAATTGCCATGATTTTTTCCCCACGGGAGGCGTCACTGGCTC
CCGTGTTGTCGGCAGCTTTGATTCGATAAGCAGCATCGCCTGTTTCAGGCTGTCTATGTGTGACTGTTGA
GCTGTAACAAGTTGTCTCAGGTGTTCAATTTCATGTTCTAGTTGCTTTGTTTTACTGGTTTCACCTGTTC
TATTAGGTGTTACATGCTGTTCATCTGTTACATTGTCGATCTGTTCATGGTGAACAGCTTTAAATGCACC
AAAAACTCGTAAAAGCTCTGATGTATCTATCTTTTTTACACCGTTTTCATCTGTGCATATGGACAGTTTT
CCCTTTGATATCTAACGGTGAACAGTTGTTCTACTTTTGTTTGTTAGTCTTGATGCTTCACTGATAGATA
CAAGAGCCATAAGAACCTCAGATCCTTCCGTATTTAGCCAGTATGTTCTCTAGTGTGGTTCGTTGTTTTT
GCGTGAGCCATGAGAACGAACCATTGAGATCATGCTTACTTTGCATGTCACTCAAAAATTTTGCCTCAAA
ACTGGTGAGCTGAATTTTTGCAGTTAAAGCATCGTGTAGTGTTTTTCTTAGTCCGTTACGTAGGTAGGAA
TCTGATGTAATGGTTGTTGGTATTTTGTCACCATTCATTTTTATCTGGTTGTTCTCAAGTTCGGTTACGA
GATCCATTTGTCTATCTAGTTCAACTTGGAAAATCAACGTATCAGTCGGGCGGCCTCGCTTATCAACCAC
CAATTTCATATTGCTGTAAGTGTTTAAATCTTTACTTATTGGTTTCAAAACCCATTGGTTAAGCCTTTTA
AACTCATGGTAGTTATTTTCAAGCATTAACATGAACTTAAATTCATCAAGGCTAATCTCTATATTTGCCT
TGTGAGTTTTCTTTTGTGTTAGTTCTTTTAATAACCACTCATAAATCCTCATAGAGTATTTGTTTTCAAA
AGACTTAACATGTTCCAGATTATATTTTATGAATTTTTTTAACTGGAAAAGATAAGGCAATATCTCTTCA
CTAAAAACTAATTCTAATTTTTCGCTTGAGAACTTGGCATAGTTTGTCCACTGGAAAATCTCAAAGCCTT
TAACCAAAGGATTCCTGATTTCCACAGTTCTCGTCATCAGCTCTCTGGTTGCTTTAGCTAATACACCATA
AGCATTTTCCCTACTGATGTTCATCATCTGAGCGTATTGGTTATAAGTGAACGATACCGTCCGTTCTTTC
CTTGTAGGGTTTTCAATCGTGGGGTTGAGTAGTGCCACACAGCATAAAATTAGCTTGGTTTCATGCTCCG
TTAAGTCATAGCGACTAATCGCTAGTTCATTTGCTTTGAAAACAACTAATTCAGACATACATCTCAATTG
GTCTAGGTGATTTTAATCACTATACCAATTGAGATGGGCTAGTCAATGATAATTACTAGTCCTTTTCCTT
TGAGTTGTGGGTATCTGTAAATTCTGCTAGACCTTTGCTGGAAAACTTGTAAATTCTGCTAGACCCTCTG
TAAATTCCGCTAGACCTTTGTGTGTTTTTTTTGTTTATATTCAAGTGGTTATAATTTATAGAATAAAGAA
AGAATAAAAAAAGATAAAAAGAATAGATCCCAGCCCTGTGTATAACTCACTACTTTAGTCAGTTCCGCAG
TATTACAAAAGGATGTCGCAAACGCTGTTTGCTCCTCTACAAAACAGACCTTAAAACCCTAAAGGCTTAA
GTAGCACCCTCGCAAGCTCGGGCAAATCGCTGAATATTCCTTTTGTCTCCGACCATCAGGCACCTGAGTC
GCTGTCTTTTTCGTGACATTCAGTTCGCTGCGCTCACGGCTCTGGCAGTGAATGGGGGTAAATGGCACTA
CAGGCGCCTTTTATGGATTCATGCAAGGAAACTACCCATAATACAAGAAAAGCCCGTCACGGGCTTCTCA
GGGCGTTTTATGGCGGGTCTGCTATGTGGTGCTATCTGACTTTTTGCTGTTCAGCAGTTCCTGCCCTCTG
ATTTTCCAGTCTGACCACTTCGGATTATCCCGTGACAGGTCATTCAGACTGGCTAATGCACCCAGTAAGG
CAGCGGTATCATCAACAGGCTTACCCGTCTTACTGTCCCTAGTGCTTGGATTCTCACCAATAAAAAACGC
CCGGCGGCAACCGAGCGTTCTGAACAAATCCAGATGGAGTTCTGAGGTCATTACTGGATCTATCAACAGG
AGTCCAAGCGAGCTCTCGAACCCCAGAGTCCCGCTTACCAATGCTTAATCAGTGAGGCACCTATCTCAGC
GATCTGTCTATTTCGTTCATCCATAGTTGCCTGACTCCCCGTCGTGTAGATAACTACGATACGGGAGGGC
TTACCATCTGGCCCCAGTGCTGCAATGATACCGCGAGACCCACGCTCACCGGCTCCAGATTTATCAGCAA
TAAACCAGCCAGCCGGAAGGGCCGAGCGCAGAAGTGGTCCTGCAACTTTATCCGCCTCCATCCAGTCTAT
TAATTGTTGCCGGGAAGCTAGAGTAAGTAGTTCGCCAGTTAATAGTTTGCGCAACGTTGTTGCCATTGCT
ACAGGCATCGTGGTGTCACGCTCGTCGTTTGGTATGGCTTCATTCAGCTCCGGTTCCCAACGATCAAGGC
GAGTTACATGATCCCCCATGTTGTGCAAAAAAGCGGTTAGCTCCTTCGGTCCTCCGATCGTTGTCAGAAG
TAAGTTGGCCGCAGTGTTATCACTCATGGTTATGGCAGCACTGCATAATTCTCTTACTGTCATGCCATCC
GTAAGATGCTTTTCTGTGACTGGTGAGTACTCAACCAAGTCATTCTGAGAATAGTGTATGCGGCGACCGA
GTTGCTCTTGCCCGGCGTCAATACGGGATAATACCGCGCCACATAGCAGAACTTTAAAAGTGCTCATCAT
TGGAAAACGTTCTTCGGGGCGAAAACTCTCAAGGATCTTACCGCTGTTGAGATCCAGTTCGATGTAACCC
ACTCGTGCACCCAACTGATCTTCAGCATCTTTTACTTTCACCAGCGTTTCTGGGTGAGCAAAAACAGGAA
GGCAAAATGCCGCAAAAAAGGGAATAAGGGCGACACGGAAATGTTGAATACTCATACTCTTCCTTTTTCA
ATATTATTGAAGCATTTATCGCGAAACGATCCTCATCCTGTCTCTTGATCAGATCTTGATCCCCTGCGCC
ATCAGATCCTTGGCGGCAAGAAAGCCATCCAGTTTACTTTGCAGGGCTTCCCAACCTTACCAGAGGGCGC
CCCAGCTGGCAATTCCGACGTCTAAGAAACCATTATTATCATGACATTAACCTATAAAAATAGGCGTATC
ACGAGGCCCTTTCGTCTTCACCTCGAG
Features (pLannotate 1.2.2; 9 found; start..end, strand, type, name):
     59..772     +  CDS            Superfolder GFP: Superfolder GFP is a basic (constitutively fluorescent) green fluorescent protein published in 2005, derived from Aequorea victoria. It is reported to be a very rapidly-maturing weak dimer.
    796..843     +  terminator     T7 terminator: transcription terminator for bacteriophage T7 RNA polymerase
    844..883     +  terminator     rrnB T1 terminator (fragment): Escherichia coli rrnB; transcription terminator T1 from the E. coli rrnB gene
   1418..2368    -  CDS            Rep101: RepA protein needed for replication with the pSC101 origin; rep101
   2416..2638    -  rep_origin     pSC101 ori: low-copy replication origin that requires the Rep101 protein
   3130..3224    -  terminator     lambda t0 terminator: transcription terminator from phage lambda
   3255..4115    -  CDS            AmpR: β-lactamase; bla; confers resistance to ampicillin, carbenicillin, and related antibiotics
   4116..4150    -  promoter       AmpR promoter (fragment): bla
   4182..4301    -  CDS            tnpA (fragment): TN5P_ECOLX - Also known as tnp. Experimental evidence at protein level: Swiss-Prot protein existence level 1. Mediates transposition of transposon Tn5 by a 'cut and paste' mechanism. First, the monomeric transposase binds the 19 bp inverted DNA repeats flanking the transposon. Then, dimerization of the DNA- bound transposase creates a synaptic DNA complex. After nicking of the first DNA strand, excision of the transposon proceeds through a series of intermediates. The transposase then mediates the insertion of the transposon at a new site by strand transfer. The activity of the wild- type tran
