[The description below was written by a language model from this plasmid's Addgene catalogue record and pLannotate feature annotations shown in this document.]
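Description:
pTHSSd_11 is a low-copy bacterial expression plasmid built on the pZS2 backbone that serves as a fluorescent reporter for a specific variant T7-type promoter. It replicates in E. coli through the pSC101 origin together with the Rep101 (RepA) protein encoded on the plasmid, which keeps copy number low. It is selected with ampicillin through a β-lactamase gene that is followed by the phage lambda t0 terminator. The annotation software also flags a short fragment resembling the Tn5 transposase near the AmpR promoter. This is a partial match, probably a backbone remnant rather than a functional element.

The payload is a single reporter cassette, a superfolder GFP coding sequence followed by a T7 terminator and a fragment of the rrnB T1 terminator, which stop transcription by phage and host polymerases respectively. The driving promoter is not annotated in the feature table and presumably lies in the short region upstream of the sfGFP open reading frame. The catalogue names it inconsistently, as "PCGG" in the purpose field and "PCCG" in the promoter field, so the exact designation is uncertain from the record.

The associated work describes a transcriptional "resource allocator" based on a highly fragmented T7 RNA polymerase. In that context, the plasmid is most plausibly used to read out the activity of a polymerase variant that recognises this particular promoter, with green fluorescence reporting transcription from it. The polymerase components themselves are not carried on this plasmid and would need to be supplied separately in the host cell.
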