Addgene plasmid #59951: pTHSSd_11
Purpose: PCGG GFP reporter
Depositing lab: Christopher Voigt. Depositing organization: Massachusetts Institute of Technology. Publication: A 'resource allocator' for transcription based on a highly fragmented T7 RNA polymerase. Segall-Shapiro TH, Meyer AJ, Ellington AD, Sontag ED, Voigt CA. Mol Syst Biol. 2014 Jul 30;10(7):742. 10.15252/msb.20145299 PubMed 25080493.
Backbone
  Vector backbone: pZS2
  Vector type: Bacterial Expression
Growth in bacteria
  Bacterial resistance: Ampicillin, 100 μg/mL
  Growth temperature: 37°C
  Growth strain: DH10B
  Copy number: Low Copy
Gene/Insert
  Gene/Insert name: sfGFP
  Species: Synthetic
  Mutation: N/A
  Promoter: PCCG
  Cloning method: Ligation Independent Cloning
  Sequencing primers: 5′ Other; 3′ Other
Terms and licenses: Academic/Nonprofit Terms; Industry Terms: Not Available to Industry
How to cite: pTHSSd_11 was a gift from Christopher Voigt (Addgene plasmid # 59951 ; http://n2t.net/addgene:59951 ; RRID:Addgene_59951)
