>Addgene plasmid #59951 | pTHSSd_11 | depositor partial sequence | sequence record 95188 | PCGG
TAATACCGGTCACTATAGGGAGA
