>Addgene plasmid #59951 | pTHSSd_11 | addgene partial sequence | sequence record 96486 | pTC14_F1 5'-cctactcaggagagcgttca-3'
CCGTTTAGAGGCCCCAAGGGGTTATGCTAGGATCCTTATTAAGCACCTTATTATTTGTAGAGCTCATCCA
TGCCATGTGTAATCCCAGCAGCAGTTACAAACTCAAGAAGGACCATGTGGTCACGCTTTTCGTTGGGATC
TTTCGAAAGGACAGATTGTGTCGACAGGTAATGGTTGTCTGGTAAAAGGACAGGGCCATCGCCAATTGGA
GTATTTTGTTGATAATGGTCTGCTAGTTGAACGGAACCATCTTCAACGTTGTGGCGAATTTTGAAGTTAG
CTTTGATTCCATTCTTTTGTTTGTCTGCCGTGATGTATACATTGTGTGAGTTAAAGTTGTACTCGAGTTT
GTGTCCAAGAATGTTTCCATCTTCTTTAAAATCAATACCCTTTAACTCGATACGATTAACAAGGGTATCA
CCTTCAAACTTGACTTCAGCACGCGTCTTGTAGGTCCCGTCATCTTTGAAAGATATAGTGCGTTCCTGTA
CATAACCTTCGGGCATGGCACTCTTGAAAAAGTCATGCCGTTTCATGTGATCCGGATAACGGGAAAAGCA
TTGAACACCATAGGTCAGAGTAGTGACAAGTGTTGGCCACGGAACAGGTAGTTTTCCAGTAGTGCAAATA
AATTTAAGGGTGAGTTTTCCGTTTGTAGCATCACCTTCACCCTCTCCACGGACAGAAAATTTGTGCCCAT
TAACATCACCATCTAATTCAACAAGAATTGGGACAACTCCAGTGAAA
