>Addgene plasmid #59951 | pTHSSd_11 | addgene partial sequence | sequence record 97643 | pBRforEco 5'-AATAGGCGTATCACGAGGC-3'
GATGTTAATGGGCACAAATTTTCTGTCCGTGGAGAGGGTGAAGGTGATGCTACAAACGGAAAACTCACCC
TTAAATTTATTTGCACTACTGGAAAACTACCTGTTCCGTGGCCAACACTTGTCACTACTCTGACCTATGG
TGTTCAATGCTTTTCCCGTTATCCGGATCACATGAAACGGCATGACTTTTTCAAGAGTGCCATGCCCGAA
GGTTATGTACAGGAACGCACTATATCTTTCAAAGATGACGGGACCTACAAGACGCGTGCTGAAGTCAAGT
TTGAAGGTGATACCCTTGTTAATCGTATCGAGTTAAAGGGTATTGATTTTAAA
