>Addgene plasmid #59951 | pTHSSd_11 | addgene partial sequence | sequence record 98191 | pGalW-R 5'-AAAGGGAATAAGGGCGACAC-3'
GATCCCCTGCGCCATCAGATCCTTGGCGGCAAGAAAGCCATCCAGTTTACTTTGCAGGGCTTCCCAACCT
TACCAGAGGGCGCCCCAGCTGGCAATTCCGACGTCTAAGAAACCATTATTATCATGACATTAACCTATAA
AAATAGGCGTATCACGAGGCCCTTTCGTCTTCACCTCGAGTAATACCGGTCACTATAGGGAGAGGATCCT
GTCAATTTCCGCGATAGAGGAGGTAAAGATGA
